>Addgene plasmid #195515 | pAct-dCBEevoCDA1 | addgene full sequence | sequence record 407295 | Addgene NGS Result
AGATCTCGCTGCCTGTTATGTGGCCCACAAACCAAGACACGTTTTATGGCCATTAAAGCTGGCTGATCGT
CGCCAAACACCAAATACATAATGAATATGTACACATTCGAGAAAGAAGCGATCAAAGAAGCGTCTTCGGG
CGGAGTAGGAGAATGCGGAGGAGAAGGAGAACGAGCTGATCTAGTATCTCTCCACAATCCAATGCCAACT
GACCAACTGGCCATATTCGGAGCAATTTGAAGCCAATTTCCATCGCCTGGCGATCGCTCCATTCTTGGCT
ATATGTTTTTCACCGTTACCCGGGGCCATTTTCAAAGACTCGTCGGCAAGATAAGATTGTGTCACTCGCT
GTCTCTCTTCATTTGTCGAAGAATGCTGAGGAATTTCGCGATGACGTCGGCGAGTATTTTGAAGAATGAG
AATAATTTGTATTTATACGAAAATCAGTTAGTGGAATTTTCTACAAAAACATGTTATCTATAGATAATTT
TGTTGCAAAATATGTTGACTATGACAAAGATTGTATGTATATACCTTTAATGTATTCTCATTTTCTTATG
TATTTATAATGGCAATGATGATACTGATGATATTTTAAGATGATGCCAGACCAAAAGGCTTGAATTTCTG
CGTCTTTTGCCGAACGCAGTGCATGTGCAATTGTTGTTTTTTGGAATATTCAATTTTCGGACTGTCCGCT
TTGATTTCAGTTTCTTGGCTTATTCAAAAAGCAAAGTAAAGCCAAAAAAGCGAGATGGCAATACCAAATG
CGGCAAAACGGTAGTGGAAGGAAAGGGGTGCGGGGCAGCGGAAGGAAGGGTGGGGCGGGGCGTGGCGGGG
TCTGTGGCTGGGCGCGACGTCACCGACGTTGGAGCCACTCCTTTGACCATGTGTGCGTGTGTGTATTATT
CGTGTCTCGCCACTCGCCGGTTGTTTTTTTCTTTTTATGCTGCGCTCTCTCTAGCGCCATCTCGCTTACG
CATGCTCAACGCACCGCATGTTGCCGTTTCCTTTTATGCGTCATTTTGGCTCGAAATAGGCAATTATTTA
AACAAAGATTAGTCAACGAAAACGCTAAAATAAATAAGTCTACAATATGGTTACTTATTGCCATGTGTGT
GCAGCCAACGATAGCAACAAAAGCAACAACACAGGTGGCTTTCCCTCTTTCACTTTTTGTTTGCAAGCCG
CGTGCGAGCAAGACGGCACGACCGGCAAACGCAATTACGCTGACAAAGAGCAGACGAAGTTTTGGCGAAA
AACATCAAGGCGCCTGATACGAATGCATTTGCAATAACAATTGCGATATTTAATATTGTTTATGAAGCTG
TTTGACTTCAAAACACACAAAAAAAAAAAATAAAACAAATTATTTGAAAGAGAATTAGGAATCGGACGCT
TATCGTTAGGGTAACAACAAGAAATGCTTACTGAGTCACAGCCTCTGGAAAACTGCCGCAAGCCAGAGAG
AGAGAGAAAAAGAGGGAGAGCAGCTTAGACCGCATGTGCTTGTGTGTGAGGCGTCTCTCTCTTCGTCTCT
GTTGCGCAAACGCATAGACTGCACTGAAAAAATCGATTACCTATTTTTTATGAATGAATATTTGCACTAT
TACTATTCAAAACTATTAAGATAGCAATCACATTCAATAGCCAAATACTATACCACCTGAGCGATGCAAC
GAAATGATCAATTTGAGCAAAAATGCTGCATATTTAGGACGGCATCATTATAGAAATGCTTCTTGCTGTG
TACTTTTCTCTCGTCTGGCAGCTGTTTCGCCGTTATTGTTAAAACCGGCTTAAGTTAGGTGTGTTTTCTA
CGACTAGTGAATGCCCTACTAGAAGATGTGTGTTGCACAAAATGTCCCTGGAATAACCAATTTGAAGTGC
AGATAGCAGTAAACGTAAGCTAATATGAATATTATTTAACTGTAATGTTTTAATATCGCTGGACATTACT
AATAAACCCACTATAAACACATGTACATATGTATGTTTTGGCATACAATGAGTAGTTGGGGAAAAAATGT
GTAAAAGCACCGTGACCATCACAGCATAAAGATAACCAGCTGAAGTATCGAATATGAGTAACCCCCAAAT
TGAATCACATGCCGCAACTGATAGGACCCATGGAAGTACACTCTTCATGGCGATATACAAGACACACACA
AGCACGAACACCCAGTTGCGGAGGAAATTCTCCGTAAATGAAAACCCAATCGGCGAACAATTCATACCCA
TATATGGTAAAAGTTTTGAACGCGACTTGAGAGCGGAGAGCATTGCGGCTGATAAGGTTTTAGCGCTAAG
CGGGCTTTATAAAACGGGCTGCGGGACCAGTTTTCATATCACTACCGTTTGAGTTCTTGTGCTGTGTGGA
TACTCCTCCCGACACAAAGCCGCTCCATCAGCCAGCAGTCGTCTAATCCAGAGACACCAAACCGAAAGAC
TTAATTTATATTTATTTAATTAATTTTAATAAAACACACCAAATGTAAGTAGCTTTCCCCTTCCCAACAA
CAAAACACCATCGAACCACTCCCACCAAGAAAAAGCAATAATCGAGAAAAGCCGCGGAAAATGTGTGATT
TTTTTTGTAAACAAAACATTTTTTTATGTGCCAGTGCTGAAAGTGATCAAAAAATACTAGCCACGAGCTA
AAGAGTTATTGTATTGACCAAAACTCCAAAAATACCCAAGTTTGGCCCTAAATTGTCAATCAAAATACCA
ATAGGTCGAAAGACATCAAAATTAACAAAACCAGGGTTTCAAATACCATAACTCAAGAATCAGGATTACA
ACTGCAGATTTCAGGATATATACATACAAATTATACGAAATTATAAAAACCAAAGCAATTCAATAGCCCC
AACTCAAATGTTAGGATCTAATATAGTGTTTAAAGCCAAGCTCGCTGATGTGGGCGTGTCACGATTTCAC
CCAAAGATATGCCAAATTACGAATTGCAAATCAATTCGCCAACACTTTCTTTTTTTCCCACGCCCTAAAA
CACCAGATCATCCATAAATGTACATACATACAGTATATGCATATTATAATCTGTAAAACTAGATCAGGTT
CTTGAAAATAGTGACGTAGGCAGCCGTTTTGGCTGAAGCAGAAATTTTTGCCGGTTTTTCAAAGTTGTAG
TTGCAAAAATGGAGAAAACCTTCGAGCATTCGTTCATATACACACACTCACGCGCAAAATAACGAGAGAG
AGTGTATGTGTGTGTGAGAGAGCGAAAGCCAGACGACGGTTTGCTTTTCGCCTCGAAACATGACCATATA
TGGTCACAAAACTTGGCCGCCGCAATTCAACACACCAGCGCTCTCCTTCGCACCCATAGCGACCATGGCG
CGGAGCGAGCGAGATGGCGAGAGCGAGCGACGCCTATGGCGACGTCGACGCAGGCAGCGATTGAAAAACG
CAGTTAACTGGCATTCAACATTCACCAGCCACTTTCAGTCGGTTTATTCCAGTCATTCCTTTCAAACCGT
GCGGTCGCTTAGCTCAGCCTCGCCACTTGCGTTTACAGTAGTTTTCACGCCTTGAATTTGTTAAATCGAA
CAAAAAGGTAAAGTTTAACTAGCTTTGAAAAGTTTCGTGGCTCTTAATTGTTAAATTTTCTAGAGTGCGT
TTAGTGTTTTTTTTTTTTTTTATTTTGTAATGTTAATTTCGGGTTCCAATTCGAGTTTTAGGCAGCCGCC
ATTTTAAGGGCGCATACACACAGGCAACTGTGCTCTCTTTGCGGCTTTCTTTTGCACCGGCATTCGTTAA
GTGTCGTCTAGAAGCTTCTCCCCTCCCTTTTCGGCATATTCGTATTGTGGTTTTAATTTTTCGGGGCGGG
GCCTTCTATTTTGTAACTGTTCTTTTAATTTCTTATTACAATTCGATCGCAAGTGAAAATCAGTTTTCAA
TCGGAAAAGTATTTTTTTATGAAATTTTTTTTTGTCCAAGATTAAAATTTTGTACTAAAAAAACGTACAT
TGCATTGAGTGATTTTTAATTGTACACGAAAAACAAGTTAGTTTGTTATGACAATTGTACTTTGGTAGAC
CAGCGCAGTCCAAGGAAACCACGCAAATTCTCAGTTTTTTTTTTGCCATTTCTACATTACCAAATAAGGT
AACCAAAAACTAATGGGAAATCCGCATTCTTTCCATTGCAGCTTACAGGATCGATCCCCGGGAATTCCCA
CCATGAAACGGACAGCCGACGGAAGCGAGTTCGAGTCACCAAAGAAGAAGCGGAAAGTCAGTACCGACGC
CGAGTACGTGCGGATCCACGAGAAGCTGGATATCTATACATTCAAGAAGCAGTTTAGCAACAATAAGAAG
TCCGTGTCTCACAGATGCTACGTGCTGTTCGAGCTGAAGCGGAGAGGAGAGAGGCGCGCCTGTTTTTGGG
GCTATGCCGTGAACAAGCCACAGTCTGGAACCGAGAGGGGAATCCACGCAGAGATCTTCAGCATCAGGAA
GGTGGAGGAGTACCTGCGCGACAACCCCGGCCAGTTTACAATCAATTGGTATAGCTCCTGGAGCCCTTGC
GCCGATTGTGCCGAGAAGATCCTGGAGTGGTACAACCAGGAGCTGAGGGGCAATGGCCACACCCTGAAGA
TCTGGGTGTGCAAGCTGTACTATGAGAAGAACGCCAGGAATCAGATCGGCCTGTGGAACCTGCGCGACAA
TGGCGTGGGCCTGAACGTGATGGTGTCCGAGCACTATCAGTGCTGTCGCAAGATCTTTATCCAGTCTAGC
CACAATCAGCTGAACGAGAATCGGTGGCTGGAGAAGACACTGAAGAGAGCCGAGAAGCGGAGAAGCGAGC
TGTCCATCATGTTTCAGGTGAAGATCCTGCACACCACAAAGTCTCCCGCCGTGTCTGGCGGATCTAGCGG
AGGATCCTCTGGCAGCGAGACACCAGGAACAAGCGAGTCAGCAACACCAGAGAGCAGTGGCGGCAGCAGC
GGCGGCAGCGACAAGAAGTACTCCATTGGGCTCGCCATCGGCACAAACAGCGTCGGCTGGGCCGTCATTA
CGGACGAGTACAAGGTGCCGAGCAAAAAATTCAAAGTTCTGGGCAATACCGATCGCCACAGCATAAAGAA
GAACCTCATTGGCGCCCTCCTGTTCGACTCCGGGGAGACGGCCGAAGCCACGCGGCTCAAAAGAACAGCA
CGGCGCAGATATACCCGCAGAAAGAATCGGATCTGCTACCTGCAGGAGATCTTTAGTAATGAGATGGCTA
AGGTGGATGACTCTTTCTTCCATAGGCTGGAGGAGTCCTTTTTGGTGGAGGAGGATAAAAAGCACGAGCG
CCACCCAATCTTTGGCAATATCGTGGACGAGGTGGCGTACCATGAAAAGTACCCAACCATATATCATCTG
AGGAAGAAGCTTGTAGACAGTACTGATAAGGCTGACTTGCGGTTGATCTATCTCGCGCTGGCGCATATGA
TCAAATTTCGGGGACACTTCCTCATCGAGGGGGACCTGAACCCAGACAACAGCGATGTCGACAAACTCTT
TATCCAACTGGTTCAGACTTACAATCAGCTTTTCGAAGAGAACCCGATCAACGCATCCGGAGTTGACGCC
AAAGCAATCCTGAGCGCTAGGCTGTCCAAATCCCGGCGGCTCGAAAACCTCATCGCACAGCTCCCTGGGG
AGAAGAAGAACGGCCTGTTTGGTAATCTTATCGCCCTGTCACTCGGGCTGACCCCCAACTTTAAATCTAA
CTTCGACCTGGCCGAAGATGCCAAGCTTCAACTGAGCAAAGACACCTACGATGATGATCTCGACAATCTG
CTGGCCCAGATCGGCGACCAGTACGCAGACCTTTTTTTGGCGGCAAAGAACCTGTCAGACGCCATTCTGC
TGAGTGATATTCTGCGAGTGAACACGGAGATCACCAAAGCTCCGCTGAGCGCTAGTATGATCAAGCGCTA
TGATGAGCACCACCAAGACTTGACTTTGCTGAAGGCCCTTGTCAGACAGCAACTGCCTGAGAAGTACAAG
GAAATTTTCTTCGATCAGTCTAAAAATGGCTACGCCGGATACATTGACGGCGGAGCAAGCCAGGAGGAAT
TTTACAAATTTATTAAGCCCATCTTGGAAAAAATGGACGGCACCGAGGAGCTGCTGGTAAAGCTTAACAG
AGAAGATCTGTTGCGCAAACAGCGCACTTTCGACAATGGAAGCATCCCCCACCAGATTCACCTGGGCGAA
CTGCACGCTATCCTCAGGCGGCAAGAGGATTTCTACCCCTTTTTGAAAGATAACAGGGAAAAGATTGAGA
AAATCCTCACATTTCGGATACCCTACTATGTAGGCCCCCTCGCCCGGGGAAATTCCAGATTCGCGTGGAT
GACTCGCAAATCAGAAGAGACCATCACTCCCTGGAACTTCGAGGAAGTCGTGGATAAGGGGGCCTCTGCC
CAGTCCTTCATCGAAAGGATGACTAACTTTGATAAAAATCTGCCTAACGAAAAGGTGCTTCCTAAACACT
CTCTGCTGTACGAGTACTTCACAGTTTATAACGAGCTCACCAAGGTCAAATACGTCACAGAAGGGATGAG
AAAGCCAGCATTCCTGTCTGGAGAGCAGAAGAAAGCTATCGTGGACCTCCTCTTCAAGACGAACCGGAAA
GTTACCGTGAAACAGCTCAAAGAAGACTATTTCAAAAAGATTGAATGTTTCGACTCTGTTGAAATCAGCG
GAGTGGAGGATCGCTTCAACGCATCCCTGGGAACGTATCACGATCTCCTGAAAATCATTAAAGACAAGGA
CTTCCTGGACAATGAGGAGAACGAGGACATTCTTGAGGACATTGTCCTCACCCTTACGTTGTTTGAAGAT
AGGGAGATGATTGAAGAACGCTTGAAAACTTACGCTCATCTCTTCGACGACAAAGTCATGAAACAGCTCA
AGAGGCGCCGATATACAGGATGGGGGCGGCTGTCAAGAAAACTGATCAATGGGATCCGAGACAAGCAGAG
TGGAAAGACAATCCTGGATTTTCTTAAGTCCGATGGATTTGCCAACCGGAACTTCATGCAGTTGATCCAT
GATGACTCTCTCACCTTTAAGGAGGACATCCAGAAAGCACAAGTTTCTGGCCAGGGGGACAGTCTTCACG
AGCACATCGCTAATCTTGCAGGTAGCCCAGCTATCAAAAAGGGAATACTGCAGACCGTTAAGGTCGTGGA
TGAACTCGTCAAAGTAATGGGAAGGCATAAGCCCGAGAATATCGTTATCGAGATGGCCCGAGAGAACCAA
ACTACCCAGAAGGGACAGAAGAACAGTAGGGAAAGGATGAAGAGGATTGAAGAGGGTATAAAAGAACTGG
GGTCCCAAATCCTTAAGGAACACCCAGTTGAAAACACCCAGCTTCAGAATGAGAAGCTCTACCTGTACTA
CCTGCAGAACGGCAGGGACATGTACGTGGATCAGGAACTGGACATCAATCGGCTCTCCGACTACGACGTG
GATCATATCGTGCCCCAGTCTTTTCTCAAAGATGATTCTATTGATAATAAAGTGTTGACAAGATCCGATA
AAAATAGAGGGAAGAGTGATAACGTCCCCTCAGAAGAAGTTGTCAAGAAAATGAAAAATTATTGGCGGCA
GCTGCTGAACGCCAAACTGATCACACAACGGAAGTTCGATAATCTGACTAAGGCTGAACGAGGTGGCCTG
TCTGAGTTGGATAAAGCCGGCTTCATCAAAAGGCAGCTTGTTGAGACACGCCAGATCACCAAGCACGTGG
CCCAAATTCTCGATTCACGCATGAACACCAAGTACGATGAAAATGACAAACTGATTCGAGAGGTGAAAGT
TATTACTCTGAAGTCTAAGCTGGTCTCAGATTTCAGAAAGGACTTTCAGTTTTATAAGGTGAGAGAGATC
AACAATTACCACCATGCGCATGATGCCTACCTGAATGCAGTGGTAGGCACTGCACTTATCAAAAAATATC
CCAAGCTTGAATCTGAATTTGTTTACGGAGACTATAAAGTGTACGATGTTAGGAAAATGATCGCAAAGTC
TGAGCAGGAAATAGGCAAGGCCACCGCTAAGTACTTCTTTTACAGCAATATTATGAATTTTTTCAAGACC
GAGATTACACTGGCCAATGGAGAGATTCGGAAGCGACCACTTATCGAAACAAACGGAGAAACAGGAGAAA
TCGTGTGGGACAAGGGTAGGGATTTCGCGACAGTCCGGAAGGTCCTGTCCATGCCGCAGGTGAACATCGT
TAAAAAGACCGAAGTACAGACCGGAGGCTTCTCCAAGGAAAGTATCCTCCCGAAAAGGAACAGCGACAAG
CTGATCGCACGCAAAAAAGATTGGGACCCCAAGAAATACGGCGGATTCGATTCTCCTACAGTCGCTTACA
GTGTACTGGTTGTGGCCAAAGTGGAGAAAGGGAAGTCTAAAAAACTCAAAAGCGTCAAGGAACTGCTGGG
CATCACAATCATGGAGCGATCAAGCTTCGAAAAAAACCCCATCGACTTTCTCGAGGCGAAAGGATATAAA
GAGGTCAAAAAAGACCTCATCATTAAGCTTCCCAAGTACTCTCTCTTTGAGCTTGAAAACGGCCGGAAAC
GAATGCTCGCTAGTGCGGGCGAGCTGCAGAAAGGTAACGAGCTGGCACTGCCCTCTAAATACGTTAATTT
CTTGTATCTGGCCAGCCACTATGAAAAGCTCAAAGGGTCTCCCGAAGATAATGAGCAGAAGCAGCTGTTC
GTGGAACAACACAAACACTACCTTGATGAGATCATCGAGCAAATAAGCGAATTCTCCAAAAGAGTGATCC
TCGCCGACGCTAACCTCGATAAGGTGCTTTCTGCTTACAATAAGCACAGGGATAAGCCCATCAGGGAGCA
GGCAGAAAACATTATCCACTTGTTTACTCTGACCAACTTGGGCGCGCCTGCAGCCTTCAAGTACTTCGAC
ACCACCATAGACAGAAAGCGGTACACCTCTACAAAGGAGGTCCTGGACGCCACACTGATTCATCAGTCAA
TTACGGGGCTCTATGAAACAAGAATCGACCTCTCTCAGCTCGGTGGAGACAGCGGCGGTTCCGGTGGATC
CGGCGGAAGCACGAACCTGAGTGATATAATTGAAAAGGAAACCGGTAAACAGCTCGTTATCCAGGAGTCG
ATCCTCATGCTGCCCGAGGAAGTCGAGGAAGTCATCGGTAACAAACCGGAATCGGATATTCTGGTACATA
CGGCCTATGATGAATCCACCGATGAGAATGTAATGTTGTTGACATCGGATGCACCGGAGTATAAGCCTTG
GGCGCTCGTCATCCAGGACTCCAATGGCGAGAACAAGATTAAGATGCTCTCCGGAGGATCCAAACGAACA
GCTGACGGTAGTGAATTCGAACCAAAAAAAAAGCGCAAGGTATAACTCGAGGGTACCTCTAGAGGATCTT
TGTGAAGGAACCTTACTTCTGTGGTGTGACATAATTGGACAAACTACCTACAGAGATTTAAAGCTCTAAG
GTAAATATAAAATTTTTAAGTGTATAATGTGTTAAACTACTGATTCTAATTGTTTGTGTATTTTAGATTC
CAACCTATGGAACTGATGAATGGGAGCAGTGGTGGAATGCCTTTAATGAGGAAAACCTGTTTTGCTCAGA
AGAAATGCCATCTAGTGATGATGAGGCTACTGCTGACTCTCAACATTCTACTCCTCCAAAAAAGAAGAGA
AAGGTAGAAGACCCCAAGGACTTTCCTTCAGAATTGCTAAGTTTTTTGAGTCATGCTGTGTTTAGTAATA
GAACTCTTGCTTGCTTTGCTATTTACACCACAAAGGAAAAAGCTGCACTGCTATACAAGAAAATTATGGA
AAAATATTTGATGTATAGTGCCTTGACTAGAGATCATAATCAGCCATACCACATTTGTAGAGGTTTTACT
TGCTTTAAAAAACCTCCCACACCTCCCCCTGAACCTGAAACATAAAATGAATGCAATTGTTGTTGTTAAC
TTGTTTATTGCAGCTTATAATGGTTACAAATAAAGCAATAGCATCACAAATTTCACAAATAAAGCATTTT
TTTCACTGCATTCTAGTTGTGGTTTGTCCAAACTCATCAATGTATCTTATCATGTCTGGATCCACTAGTG
TCGACGATGTAGGTCACGGTCTCGAAGCCGCGGTGCGGGTGCCAGGGCGTGCCCTTGGGCTCCCCGGGCG
CGTACTCCACCTCACCCATCTGGTCCATCATGATGAACGGGTCGAGGTGGCGGTAGTTGATCCCGGCGAA
CGCGCGGCGCACCGGGAAGCCCTCGCCCTCGAAACCGCTGGGCGCGGTGGTCACGGTGAGCACGGGACGT
GCGACGGCGTCGGCGGGTGCGGATACGCGGGGCAGCGTCAGCGGGTTCTCGACGGTCACGGCGGGCATGT
CGACACTAGTTCTAGCCAGCTTTTGTTCCCTTTAGTGAGGGTTAATTTCGAGCTTGGCGTAATCATGGTC
ATAGCTGTTTCCTGTGTGAAATTGTTATCCGCTCACAATTCCACACAACATACGAGCCGGAAGCATAAAG
TGTAAAGCCTGGGGTGCCTAATGAGTGAGCTAACTCACATTAATTGCGTTGCGCTCACTGCCCGCTTTCC
AGTCGGGAAACCTGTCGTGCCAGCTGCATTAATGAATCGGCCAACGCGCGGGGAGAGGCGGTTTGCGTAT
TGGGCGCTCTTCCGCTTCCTCGCTCACTGACTCGCTGCGCTCGGTCGTTCGGCTGCGGCGAGCGGTATCA
GCTCACTCAAAGGCGGTAATACGGTTATCCACAGAATCAGGGGATAACGCAGGAAAGAACATGTGAGCAA
AAGGCCAGCAAAAGGCCAGGAACCGTAAAAAGGCCGCGTTGCTGGCGTTTTTCCATAGGCTCCGCCCCCC
TGACGAGCATCACAAAAATCGACGCTCAAGTCAGAGGTGGCGAAACCCGACAGGACTATAAAGATACCAG
GCGTTTCCCCCTGGAAGCTCCCTCGTGCGCTCTCCTGTTCCGACCCTGCCGCTTACCGGATACCTGTCCG
CCTTTCTCCCTTCGGGAAGCGTGGCGCTTTCTCATAGCTCACGCTGTAGGTATCTCAGTTCGGTGTAGGT
CGTTCGCTCCAAGCTGGGCTGTGTGCACGAACCCCCCGTTCAGCCCGACCGCTGCGCCTTATCCGGTAAC
TATCGTCTTGAGTCCAACCCGGTAAGACACGACTTATCGCCACTGGCAGCAGCCACTGGTAACAGGATTA
GCAGAGCGAGGTATGTAGGCGGTGCTACAGAGTTCTTGAAGTGGTGGCCTAACTACGGCTACACTAGAAG
AACAGTATTTGGTATCTGCGCTCTGCTGAAGCCAGTTACCTTCGGAAAAAGAGTTGGTAGCTCTTGATCC
GGCAAACAAACCACCGCTGGTAGCGGTGGTTTTTTTGTTTGCAAGCAGCAGATTACGCGCAGAAAAAAAG
GATCTCAAGAAGATCCTTTGATCTTTTCTACGGGGTCTGACGCTCAGTGGAACGAAAACTCACGTTAAGG
GATTTTGGTCATGAGATTATCAAAAAGGATCTTCACCTAGATCCTTTTAAATTAAAAATGAAGTTTTAAA
TCAATCTAAAGTATATATGAGTAAACTTGGTCTGACAGTTACCAATGCTTAATCAGTGAGGCACCTATCT
CAGCGATCTGTCTATTTCGTTCATCCATAGTTGCCTGACTCCCCGTCGTGTAGATAACTACGATACGGGA
GGGCTTACCATCTGGCCCCAGTGCTGCAATGATACCGCGAGACCCACGCTCACCGGCTCCAGATTTATCA
GCAATAAACCAGCCAGCCGGAAGGGCCGAGCGCAGAAGTGGTCCTGCAACTTTATCCGCCTCCATCCAGT
CTATTAATTGTTGCCGGGAAGCTAGAGTAAGTAGTTCGCCAGTTAATAGTTTGCGCAACGTTGTTGCCAT
TGCTACAGGCATCGTGGTGTCACGCTCGTCGTTTGGTATGGCTTCATTCAGCTCCGGTTCCCAACGATCA
AGGCGAGTTACATGATCCCCCATGTTGTGCAAAAAAGCGGTTAGCTCCTTCGGTCCTCCGATCGTTGTCA
GAAGTAAGTTGGCCGCAGTGTTATCACTCATGGTTATGGCAGCACTGCATAATTCTCTTACTGTCATGCC
ATCCGTAAGATGCTTTTCTGTGACTGGTGAGTACTCAACCAAGTCATTCTGAGAATAGTGTATGCGGCGA
CCGAGTTGCTCTTGCCCGGCGTCAATACGGGATAATACCGCGCCACATAGCAGAACTTTAAAAGTGCTCA
TCATTGGAAAACGTTCTTCGGGGCGAAAACTCTCAAGGATCTTACCGCTGTTGAGATCCAGTTCGATGTA
ACCCACTCGTGCACCCAACTGATCTTCAGCATCTTTTACTTTCACCAGCGTTTCTGGGTGAGCAAAAACA
GGAAGGCAAAATGCCGCAAAAAAGGGAATAAGGGCGACACGGAAATGTTGAATACTCATACTCTTCCTTT
TTCAATATTATTGAAGCATTTATCAGGGTTATTGTCTCATGAGCGGATACATATTTGAATGTATTTAGAA
AAATAAACAAATAGGGGTTCCGCGCACATTTCCCCGAAAAGTGCCACCTAAATTGTAAGCGTTAATATTT
TGTTAAAATTCGCGTTAAATTTTTGTTAAATCAGCTCATTTTTTAACCAATAGGCCGAAATCGGCAAAAT
CCCTTATAAATCAAAAGAATAGACCGAGATAGGGT
[37 nt withheld, positions 12776-12812]
AAAGAACGTGGACTCCAACGTCAAAGG
[49 nt withheld, positions 12840-12888]
T
[91 nt withheld, positions 12890-12980]
G
[124 nt withheld, positions 12982-13105]
CCCATTCGCCATTCAGGCTGCGCAACTGTTGGGAAGGGCGATCGGTGCGGGCCTCTTCGCTATTACGCCA
GCTGGCGAAAGGGGGATGTGCTGCAAGGCGATTAAGTTGGGTAACGCCAGGGTTTTCCCAGTCACGACGT
TGTAAAACGACGGCCAGTGAATTGTAATACGACTCACTATAGGGCGAATTGGGTACGTACCGGGCCCCTA
GTATGTATGTAAGTTAATAAAACCCATTTTTGCGGAAAGTAGATAAAAAAAACATTTTTTTTTTTTACTG
CACTGGATATCATTGAACTTATCTGATCAGTTTTAAATTTACTTCGATCCAAGGGTATTTGATGTACCAG
GTTCTTTCGATTACCTCTCACTCAAAATGACATTCCACTCAAAGTCAGCGCTGTTTGCCTCCTTCTCTGT
CCACAGAAATATCGCCGTCTCTTTCGCCGCTGCGTCCGCTATCTCTTTCGCCACCGTTTGTAGCGTTACG
TAGCGTCAATGTCCGCCTTCAGTTGCATTTTGTCAGCGGTTTCGTGACGAAGCTCCAAGCGGTTTACGCC
ATCAATTAAACACAAAGTGCTGTGCCAAAACTCCTCTCGCTTCTTATTTTTGTTTGTTTTTTGAGTGATT
GGGGTGGTGATTGGTTTTGGGTGGGTAAGCAGGGGAAAGTGTGAAAAATCCCGGCAATGGGCCAAGAGGA
TCAGGAGCTATTAATTCGCGGAGGCAGCAAACACCCATCTGCCGAGCATCTGAACAATGTGAGTAGTACA
TGTGCATACATCTTAAGTTCACTTGATCTATAGGAACTGCGATTGCAACATCAAATTGTCTGCGGCGTGA
GAACTGCGACCCACAAAAATCCCAAACCGCAATTGCACAAACAAATAGTGACACGAAACAGATTATTCTG
GTAGCTGTTCTCGCTATATAAGACAATTTTTGAGATCATATCATGATCAAGACATCTAAAGGCATTCATT
TTCGACTATATTCTTTTTTACAAAAAATATAACAACCAGATATTTTAAGCTGATCCTAGATGCACAAAAA
ATAAATAAAAGTATAAACCTACTTCGTAGGATACTTCGGGGTACTTTTTGTTCGGGGTTAGATGAGCATA
ACGCTTGTAGTTGATATTTGAGATCCCCTATCATTGCAGGGTGACAGCGGAGCGGCTTCGCAGAGCTGCA
TTAACCAGGGCTTCGGGCAGGCCAAAAACTACGGCACGCTCCGGCCACCCAGTCCGCCGGAGGACTCCGG
TTCAGGGAGCGGCCAACTAGCCGAGAACCTCACCTATGCCTGGCACAATATGGACATCTTTGGGGCGGTC
AATCAGCCGGGCTCCGGATGGCGGCAGCTGGTCAACCGGACACGCGGACTATTCTGCAACGAGCGACACA
TACCGGCGCCCAGGAAACATTTGCTCAAGAACGGTGAGTTTCTATTCGCAGTCGGCTGATCTGTGTGAAA
TCTTAATAAAGGGTCCAATTACCAATTTGAAACTCAGTTTGCGGCGTGGCCTATCCGGGCGAACTTTTGG
CCGTGATGGGCAGTTCCGGTGCCGGAAAGACGACCCTGCTGAATGCCCTTGCCTTTCGATCGCCGCAGGG
CATCCAAGTATCGCCATCCGGGATGCGACTGCTCAATGGCCAACCTGTGGACGCCAAGGAGATGCAGGCC
AGGTGCGCCTATGTCCAGCAGGATGACCTCTTTATCGGCTCCCTAACGGCCAGGGAACACCTGATTTTCC
AAGCCATGGTGCGGATGCCACGACATCTGACCTATCGGCAGCGAGTGGCCCGCGTGGATCAGGTGATCCA
GGAGCTTTCGCTCAGCAAATGTCAGCACACGATCATCGGTGTGCCCGGCAGGGTGAAAGGTCTGTCCGGC
GGAGAAAGGAAGCGTCTGGCATTCGCCTCCGAGGCTCTAACCGATCCGCCGCTTCTGATCTGCGATGAGC
CCACCTCCGGACTGGACTCCTTTACCGCCCACAGCGTCGTCCAGGTGCTGAAGAAGCTGTCGCAGAAGGG
CAAGACCGTCATCCTGACCATTCATCAGCCGTCTTCCGAGCTGTTTGAGCTCTTTGACAAGATCCTTCTG
ATGGCCGAGGGCAGGGTAGCTTTCTTGGGCACTCCCAGCGAAGCCGTCGACTTCTTTTCCTAGTGAGTTC
GATGTGTTTATTAAGGGTATCTAGTATTACATAACATCTCAACTCCTATCCAGCGTGGGTGCCCAGTGTC
CTACCAACTACAATCCGGCGGACTTTTACGTACAGGTGTTGGCCGTTGTGCCCGGACGGGAGATCGAGTC
CCGTGATCGGATCGCCAAGATATGCGACAATTTTGCCATTAGCAAAGTAGCCCGGGATATGGAGCAGTTG
TTGGCCACCAAAAATCTGGAGAAGCCACTGGAGCAGCCGGAGAATGGGTACACCTACAAGGCCACCTGGT
TCATGCAGTTCCGGGCGGTCCTGTGGCGATCCTGGCTGTCGGTGCTCAAGGAACCACTCCTCGTAAAAGT
GCGACTTATTCAGACAACGGTGAGTGGTTCCAGTGGAAACAAATGATATAACGCTTACAATTCTTGGAAA
CAAATTCGCTAGATTTTAGATAGAATTGCCTGATTCCACACCCTTCTTAGTTTTTTTCAATGAGATGTAT
AGTTTATAGTTTTGCAGAAGATAAATAAATTTCATTTAACTCGCGAATATTAATGAGATGCGAGTAACAT
TTTAATTTGCAGATGGTTGCCATCTTGATTGGCCTCATCTTTTTGGGCCAACAACTCACGCAAGTGGGTG
TGATGAATATCAACGGAGCCATCTTCCTCTTCCTGACCAACATGACCTTTCAAAACGTCTTTGCCACGAT
AAATGTAAGTCATGTTTAGAATACATTTGCATTTCAATAATTTACTAACTTTCTAATGAATCGATTCGAT
TTAGGTGTTCACCTCAGAGCTGCCAGTTTTTATGAGGGAGGCCCGAAGTCGACTTTATCGCTGTGACACA
TACTTTCTGGGCAAAACGATTGCCGAATTGCCGCTTTTTCTCACAGTGCCACTGGTCTTCACGGCGATTG
CCTATCCGATGATCGGACTGCGGGCCGGAGTGCTGCACTTCTTCAACTGCCTGGCGCTGGTCACTCTGGT
GGCCAATGTGTCAACGTCCTTCGGATATCTAATATCCTGCGCCAGCTCCTCGACCTCGATGGCGCTGTCT
GTGGGTCCGCCGGTTATCATACCATTCCTGCTCTTTGGCGGCTTCTTCTTGAACTCGGGCTCGGTGCCAG
TATACCTCAAATGGTTGTCGTACCTCTCATGGTTCCGTTACGCCAACGAGGGTCTGCTGATTAACCAATG
GGCGGACGTGGAGCCGGGCGAAATTAGCTGCACATCGTCGAACACCACGTGCCCCAGTTCGGGCAAGGTC
ATCCTGGAGACGCTTAACTTCTCCGCCGCCGATCTGCCGCTGGACTACGTGGGTCTGGCCATTCTCATCG
TGAGCTTCCGGGTGCTCGCATATCTGGCTCTAAGACTTCGGGCCCGACGCAAGGAGTAGCCGACATATAT
CCGAAATAACTGCTTGTTTTTTTTTTTTACCATTATTACCATCGTGTTTACTGTTTATTGCCCCCTCAAA
AAGCTAATGTAATTATATTTGTGCCAATAAAAACAAGATATGACCTATAGAATACAAGTATTTCCCCTTC
GAACATCCCCACAAGTAGACTTTGGATTTGTCTTCTAACCAAAAGACTTACACACCTGCATACCTTACAT
CAAAAACTCGTTTATCGCTACATAAAACACCGGGATATATTTTTTATATACATACTTTTCAAATCGCGCG
CCCTCTTCATAATTCACCTCCACCACACCACGTTTCGTAGTTGCTCTTTCGCTGTCTCCCACCCGCTCTC
CGCAACACATTCACCTTTTGTTCGACGACCTTGGAGCGACTGTCGTTAGTTCCGCGCGATTCGGTTCGCT
CAAATGGTTCCGAGTGGTTCATTTCGTCTCAATAGAAATTAGTAATAAATATTTGTATGTACAATTTATT
TGCTCCAATATATTTGTATATATTTCCCTCACAGCTATATTTATTCTAATTTAATATTATGACTTTTTAA
GGTAATTTTTTGTGACCTGTTCGGAGTGATTAGCGTTACAATTTGAACTGAAAGTGACATCCAGTGTTTG
TTCCTTGTGTAGATGCATCTCAAAAAAATGGTGGGCATAATAGTGTTGTTTATATATATCAAAAATAACA
ACTATAATAATAAGAATACATTTAATTTAGAAAATGCTTGGATTTCACTGGAACTAGGCTAGCATAACTT
CGTATAATGTATGCTATACGAAGTTATGCTAGCGGATCCAAGCTTGCGGCCGCAATTCTATATTCTAAAA
ACACAAATGATACTTCTAAAAAAAAATCATGAATGGCATCAACTCTGAATCAAATCTTTGCAGATGCACC
TACTTCTCATTTCCACTGTCACATCATTTTTCC
Features (pLannotate 1.2.2; 23 found; start..end, strand, type, name):
   4980..9080    +  CDS            Cas9: Cas9 (Csn1) endonuclease from the Streptococcus pyogenes Type II CRISPR/Cas system generates RNA-guided double strand breaks in DNA
   9111..9359    +  CDS            UGI: UNGI_BPPB2 - Experimental evidence at protein level: Swiss-Prot protein existence level 1. This protein binds specifically and reversibly to the host uracil-DNA glycosylase, preventing removal of uracil residues from PBS2 DNA by the host uracil-excision repair system. From Bacillus phage PBS2 (Bacteriophage PBS2).
   9445..9519    +  CDS            small t antigen (fragment): SV40 (simian virus 40) small t antigen
   9521..9586    +  intron         small t intron: SV40 (simian virus 40) small t antigen intron
   9716..9736    +  CDS            SV40 NLS: nuclear localization signal of SV40 (simian virus 40) large T antigen
   9743..9877    +  CDS            LT_POVHA (fragment): Protein inferred from homology: Swiss-Prot protein existence level 3. Isoform large T antigen is a key early protein essential for both driving viral replication and inducing cellular transformation. Plays a role in viral genome replication by driving entry of quiescent cells into the cell cycle and by autoregulating the synthesis of viral early mRNA. Displays highly oncogenic activities by corrupting the host cellular checkpoint mechanisms that guard cell division and the transcription, replication, and repair of DNA. Participates in the modulation of cellular gene expression preceeding viral
   9902..9985    +  CDS            large T antigen (fragment): large T antigen from SV40 (simian virus 40)
  10008..10142   +  polyA_signal   SV40 poly(A) signal: SV40 polyadenylation signal
  10171..10240   +  protein_bind   attB: attB site for the φC31 integrase (Groth et al., 2000) phage φC31 integrase
  10459..10477   -  promoter       T3 promoter: promoter for bacteriophage T3 RNA polymerase
  10520..10542   -  protein_bind   lac operator (fragment): The lac repressor binds to the lac operator to inhibit transcription in E. coli. This inhibition can be relieved by adding lactose or isopropyl-β-D-thiogalactopyranoside (IPTG). lac repressor encoded by lacI
  10546..10576   -  promoter       lac promoter: promoter for the E. coli lac operon
  10591..10612   -  protein_bind   CAP binding site: CAP binding activates transcription in the presence of cAMP. E. coli catabolite activator protein
  10625..10717   -  CDS            lacI (fragment): lac repressor; lacI; The lac repressor binds to the lac operator to inhibit transcription in E. coli. This inhibition can be relieved by adding lactose or isopropyl-β-D-thiogalactopyranoside (IPTG).
  10900..11488   -  rep_origin     ori: high-copy-number ColE1/pMB1/pBR322/pUC origin of replication
  11659..12519   -  CDS            AmpR: β-lactamase; bla; confers resistance to ampicillin, carbenicillin, and related antibiotics
  12520..12624   -  promoter       AmpR promoter: bla
  12677..13105   -  rep_origin     f1 ori (sequence partly withheld): f1 bacteriophage origin of replication; arrow indicates direction of (+) strand synthesis
  13110..13267   -  CDS            lacZα (fragment): LacZα fragment of β-galactosidase; lacZ fragment
  13270..13288   +  promoter       T7 promoter: promoter for bacteriophage T7 RNA polymerase
  13313..17432   +  gene           mini-white: white; This modified version of the white gene lacks part of the first intron.
  17439..17472   -  protein_bind   loxP: Cre-mediated recombination occurs in the 8-bp core sequence (GCATACAT). Cre recombinase
  17543..2435    +  promoter       Ac5 promoter (across the origin): Drosophila melanogaster actin 5C promoter
