[The description below was written by a language model from this plasmid's Addgene catalogue record and pLannotate feature annotations shown in this document.]
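Description:
pAct-dCBEevoCDA1 is an insect expression and CRISPR plasmid built on the pAct backbone for ubiquitous expression of a cytosine base editor in Drosophila. It is about 17.6 kb in size. In E. coli it is maintained through a high-copy ColE1/pUC-type origin and selected with ampicillin via the β-lactamase gene. An f1 origin and remnants of a lacZα/lac promoter cloning region flanked by T3 and T7 promoters are also present from the parental phagemid.

The payload is a synthetic insert of roughly 5.2 kb, dCBE-evoCDA1, driven by the Drosophila actin 5C promoter, which spans the numbering origin of the sequence record. The annotated part of the open reading frame consists of Streptococcus pyogenes Cas9 followed by the uracil glycosylase inhibitor (UGI) from phage PBS2. UGI blocks excision of the uracil produced by cytidine deamination and so favours a C-to-T outcome. The feature table leaves the region between the promoter and Cas9 unannotated. The evoCDA1 deaminase implied by the name presumably lies there, but this is not confirmed by the table, nor is the exact Cas9 variant. The cassette ends in an SV40 3′ region containing the small t intron and the SV40 polyadenylation signal. The T-antigen fragments and NLS annotated there appear to be part of that viral segment.

For transgenesis, the plasmid carries a φC31 attB site for integrase-mediated insertion into genomic attP landing sites. It also carries a mini-white gene as a visible eye-colour marker for identifying transformants, with an adjacent loxP site. The resulting fly lines express the base editor broadly and can be combined with guide RNA transgenes for in vivo base editing.
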