Addgene plasmid #195515: pAct-dCBEevoCDA1
Purpose: Ubiquitous expression of dCBEevoCDA1 in Drosophila
Depositing lab: Michael Boutros. Depositing organization: Deutsches Krebsforschungszentrum (DKFZ). Publication: A temperature-tolerant CRISPR base editor mediates highly efficient and precise gene editing in Drosophila. Doll RM, Boutros M, Port F. Sci Adv. 2023 Sep;9(35):eadj1568. doi: 10.1126/sciadv.adj1568. Epub 2023 Aug 30. PubMed 37647411.
Backbone
  Vector backbone: pAct
  Backbone size w/o insert (bp): 12433
  Total vector size (bp): 17656
  Vector type: Insect Expression, CRISPR
Growth in bacteria
  Bacterial resistance: Ampicillin, 100 μg/mL
  Growth temperature: 37°C
  Growth strain: DH5alpha
  Copy number: Unknown
Gene/Insert
  Gene/Insert name: dCBE-evoCDA1
  Species: Synthetic
  Insert size (bp): 5223
  Promoter: act5C
  Cloning method: Ligation Independent Cloning
  Sequencing primers: 5′ GCATTCTTTCCATTGCAGCT
Terms and licenses: Academic/Nonprofit Terms; Industry Terms: Not Available to Industry
How to cite: pAct-dCBEevoCDA1 was a gift from Michael Boutros (Addgene plasmid # 195515 ; http://n2t.net/addgene:195515 ; RRID:Addgene_195515)
